Addgene plasmid #160812: pKP660
Purpose: Expression of ExbB, ExbD proteins
Depositing lab: Kathleen Postle. Depositing organization: Washington State University. Publication: Cytoplasmic membrane protonmotive force energizes periplasmic interactions between ExbD and TonB. Ollis AA, Manning M, Held KG, Postle K. Mol Microbiol. 2009 Aug;73(3):466-81. doi: 10.1111/j.1365-2958.2009.06785.x. Epub 2009 Jul 16. PubMed 19627500.
Backbone
  Vector backbone: pBAD24
  Vector type: Bacterial Expression
Growth in bacteria
  Bacterial resistance: Ampicillin, 100 μg/mL
  Growth temperature: 37°C
  Growth strain: DH5alpha
  Copy number: High Copy
Gene/Insert
  Gene/Insert name: exbB, exbD
  Species: Escherichia coli
  Cloning method: Restriction Enzyme; 5′ cloning site Unknown (unknown if destroyed)
Terms and licenses: Academic/Nonprofit Terms; Industry Terms: Not Available to Industry
How to cite: pKP660 was a gift from Kathleen Postle (Addgene plasmid # 160812 ; http://n2t.net/addgene:160812 ; RRID:Addgene_160812)
