[The description below was written by a language model from this plasmid's Addgene catalogue record and pLannotate feature annotations shown in this document.]
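Description:
pKP660 is a bacterial expression plasmid built on the pBAD24 backbone that places the Escherichia coli exbB and exbD genes under arabinose-inducible control. The sequenced plasmid is about 5.7 kb. It replicates from a ColE1/pMB1-type origin listed as high copy, and it is selected with ampicillin through the bla β-lactamase gene driven by its own promoter. An M13 phage origin is also present, which in principle allows single-stranded DNA production with helper phage. Short fragments of bom, rop, the tetracycline resistance gene and its promoter are annotated as well. These are non-functional remnants of the pBR322 ancestry of the backbone.

The expression cassette follows the standard pBAD layout. The araC regulator is transcribed in the opposite direction to the araBAD promoter, so transcription is repressed without L-arabinose and can be titrated by adding the inducer. Downstream of the promoter, exbB and exbD lie in tandem on the same strand, separated by only a few bases. They are therefore presumably co-transcribed as a single message, as in an operon. No epitope tags or fusion partners are annotated on either coding sequence. A residual piece of the multiple cloning site follows, then a 5S rRNA segment and the rrnB T1 and T2 terminators. The restriction sites used for cloning are not recorded.

ExbB and ExbD are cytoplasmic membrane proteins that act with TonB in energy-dependent transport of receptor-bound substrates, and ExbB protects ExbD from proteolysis and stabilizes TonB. The plasmid's stated purpose is expression of these two proteins. The associated publication concerns how protonmotive force energizes periplasmic ExbD–TonB interactions.
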