Features (pLannotate 1.2.2; 16 found; start..end, strand, type, name):
     96..974     -  CDS            araC: L-arabinose regulatory protein; araC
   1001..1285    +  promoter       araBAD promoter: araBAD; promoter of the L-arabinose operon of E. coli; the araC regulatory gene is transcribed in the opposite direction (Guzman et al., 1995)
   1320..2051    +  CDS            exbB: EXBB_ECOLI - Experimental evidence at protein level: Swiss-Prot protein existence level 1. Involved in the TonB-dependent energy-dependent transport of various receptor-bound substrates. Protects ExbD from proteolytic degradation and functionally stabilizes TonB. From Escherichia coli (strain K12).
   2061..2483    +  CDS            exbD: EXBD_ECOLI - Experimental evidence at protein level: Swiss-Prot protein existence level 1. Involved in the TonB-dependent energy-dependent transport of various receptor-bound substrates. From Escherichia coli (strain K12).
   2487..2524    +  misc_feature   MCS (fragment): pUC18/19 multiple cloning site
   2608..2723    +  ncRNA          5S rRNA: Accession: RF00001 - 5S ribosomal RNA
   2727..2813    +  terminator     rrnB T1 terminator: Escherichia coli rrnB; transcription terminator T1 from the E. coli rrnB gene
   2905..2932    +  terminator     rrnB T2 terminator: transcription terminator T2 from the E. coli rrnB gene
   2951..3042    +  promoter       AmpR promoter: bla
   3043..3903    +  CDS            AmpR: β-lactamase; bla; confers resistance to ampicillin, carbenicillin, and related antibiotics
   3945..4325    +  rep_origin     M13 ori (sequence partly withheld): M13 bacteriophage origin of replication; arrow indicates direction of (+) strand synthesis
   4511..5099    +  rep_origin     ori: high-copy-number ColE1/pMB1/pBR322/pUC origin of replication
   5285..5336    -  misc_feature   bom (fragment): basis of mobility region from pBR322
   5452..5491    -  CDS            rop (fragment): Rop protein, which maintains plasmids at low copy number; rop
   5492..5677    -  CDS            TcR (fragment): tetracycline efflux protein; tet; confers resistance to tetracycline
   5687..6       +  promoter       tet promoter (fragment) (across the origin): E. coli promoter for tetracycline efflux protein gene
>Addgene plasmid #160812 | pKP660 | addgene full sequence | sequence record 316108 | Addgene NGS Result
ATCGATGCATAATGTGCCTGTCAAATGGACGAAGCAGGGATTCTGCAAACCCTATGCTACTCCGTCAAGC
CGTCAATTGTCTGATTCGTTACCAATTATGACAACTTGACGGCTACATCATTCACTTTTTCTTCACAACC
GGCACGGAACTCGCTCGGGCTGGCCCCGGTGCATTTTTTAAATACCCGCGAGAAATAGAGTTGATCGTCA
AAACCAACATTGCGACCGACGGTGGCGATAGGCATCCGGGTGGTGCTCAAAAGCAGCTTCGCCTGGCTGA
TACGTTGGTCCTCGCGCCAGCTTAAGACGCTAATCCCTAACTGCTGGCGGAAAAGATGTGACAGACGCGA
CGGCGACAAGCAAACATGCTGTGCGACGCTGGCGATATCAAAATTGCTGTCTGCCAGGTGATCGCTGATG
TACTGACAAGCCTCGCGTACCCGATTATCCATCGGTGGATGGAGCGACTCGTTAATCGCTTCCATGCGCC
GCAGTAACAATTGCTCAAGCAGATTTATCGCCAGCAGCTCCGAATAGCGCCCTTCCCCTTGCCCGGCGTT
AATGATTTGCCCAAACAGGTCGCTGAAATGCGGCTGGTGCGCTTCATCCGGGCGAAAGAACCCCGTATTG
GCAAATATTGACGGCCAGTTAAGCCATTCATGCCAGTAGGCGCGCGGACGAAAGTAAACCCACTGGTGAT
ACCATTCGCGAGCCTCCGGATGACGACCGTAGTGATGAATCTCTCCTGGCGGGAACAGCAAAATATCACC
CGGTCGGCAAACAAATTCTCGTCCCTGATTTTTCACCACCCCCTGACCGCGAATGGTGAGATTGAGAATA
TAACCTTTCATTCCCAGCGGTCGGTCGATAAAAAAATCGAGATAACCGTTGGCCTCAATCGGCGTTAAAC
CCGCCACCAGATGGGCATTAAACGAGTATCCCGGCAGCAGGGGATCATTTTGCGCTTCAGCCATACTTTT
CATACTCCCGCCATTCAGAGAAGAAACCAATTGTCCATATTGCATCAGACATTGCCGTCACTGCGTCTTT
TACTGGCTCTTCTCGCTAACCAAACCGGTAACCCCGCTTATTAAAAGCATTCTGTAACAAAGCGGGACCA
AAGCCATGACAAAAACGCGTAACAAAAGTGTCTATAATCACGGCAGAAAAGTCCACATTGATTATTTGCA
CGGCGTCACACTTTGCTATGCCATAGCATTTTTATCCATAAGATTAGCGGATCCTACCTGACGCTTTTTA
TCGCAACTCTCTACTGTTTCTCCATACCCGTTTTTTTGGGCTAGCAGGAGGAATTCACCATGGGTAATAA
TTTAATGCAGACGGACCTTTCCGTCTGGGGTATGTATCAGCACGCCGATATTGTCGTTAAGTGCGTGATG
ATTGGGCTTATTTTGGCCTCCGTAGTCACCTGGGCAATCTTCTTCAGTAAGAGCGTAGAGTTCTTCAATC
AGAAGCGTCGCCTTAAGCGCGAGCAGCAACTGCTGGCTGAAGCGCGTTCCTTAAACCAGGCCAACGATAT
CGCCGCTGATTTTGGTAGCAAAAGCTTAAGCCTGCATTTGCTCAATGAAGCGCAGAATGAGCTGGAACTG
TCAGAAGGCAGCGACGATAACGAAGGTATTAAAGAACGTACCAGCTTCCGTCTGGAGCGTCGGGTCGCCG
CAGTGGGTCGTCAAATGGGCCGCGGTAACGGCTATCTGGCAACCATCGGCGCGATTTCTCCGTTCGTTGG
TCTGTTTGGTACGGTCTGGGGCATCATGAACAGCTTTATTGGTATCGCGCAAACGCAGACCACTAACCTG
GCAGTCGTTGCGCCGGGTATCGCAGAAGCTCTGTTAGCAACGGCAATCGGCCTCGTGGCAGCGATTCCTG
CGGTCGTTATCTATAACGTATTTGCACGCCAGATTGGCGGCTTTAAAGCGATGCTGGGTGATGTTGCAGC
GCAGGTATTGTTGCTGCAAAGCCGTGACCTGGATCTGGAAGCCAGCGCCGCTGCGCATCCGGTTCGTGTC
GCACAAAAATTACGCGCAGGATAATATCCGATGGCAATGCATCTTAACGAAAACCTCGACGATAACGGCG
AAATGCATGATATCAACGTGACGCCGTTTATCGACGTGATGTTGGTTCTGCTGATTATCTTTATGGTGGC
GGCACCGTTAGCGACGGTAGATGTGAAGGTGAACTTGCCTGCTTCTACCAGCACGCCGCAGCCGCGCCCG
GAAAAACCGGTTTATCTGTCGGTGAAGGCAGACAACTCGATGTTTATCGGTAACGATCCGGTCACCGATG
AAACAATGATTACGGCGTTGAATGCGTTAACCGAAGGCAAGAAAGACACCACCATCTTCTTCCGAGCGGA
CAAAACCGTCGATTACGAGACGTTGATGAAGGTAATGGATACGCTGCATCAGGCGGGTTACCTGAAGATA
GGTCTGGTCGGCGAAGAAACCGCCAAAGCGAAGTAAGGGGATCCTCTAGAGTCGACCTGCAGGCATGCAA
GCTTGGCTGTTTTGGCGGATGAGAGAAGATTTTCAGCCTGATACAGATTAAATCAGAACGCAGAAGCGGT
CTGATAAAACAGAATTTGCCTGGCGGCAGTAGCGCGGTGGTCCCACCTGACCCCATGCCGAACTCAGAAG
TGAAACGCCGTAGCGCCGATGGTAGTGTGGGGTCTCCCCATGCGAGAGTAGGGAACTGCCAGGCATCAAA
TAAAACGAAAGGCTCAGTCGAAAGACTGGGCCTTTCGTTTTATCTGTTGTTTGTCGGTGAACGCTCTCCT
GAGTAGGACAAATCCGCCGGGAGCGGATTTGAACGTTGCGAAGCAACGGCCCGGAGGGTGGCGGGCAGGA
CGCCCGCCATAAACTGCCAGGCATCAAATTAAGCAGAAGGCCATCCTGACGGATGGCCTTTTTGCGTTTC
TACAAACTCTTTTGTTTATTTTTCTAAATACATTCAAATATGTATCCGCTCATGAGACAATAACCCTGAT
AAATGCTTCAATAATATTGAAAAAGGAAGAGTATGAGTATTCAACATTTCCGTGTCGCCCTTATTCCCTT
TTTTGCGGCATTTTGCCTTCCTGTTTTTGCTCACCCAGAAACGCTGGTGAAAGTAAAAGATGCTGAAGAT
CAGTTGGGTGCACGAGTGGGTTACATCGAACTGGATCTCAACAGCGGTAAGATCCTTGAGAGTTTTCGCC
CCGAAGAACGTTTTCCAATGATGAGCACTTTTAAAGTTCTGCTATGTGGCGCGGTATTATCCCGTGTTGA
CGCCGGGCAAGAGCAACTCGGTCGCCGCATACACTATTCTCAGAATGACTTGGTTGAGTACTCACCAGTC
ACAGAAAAGCATCTTACGGATGGCATGACAGTAAGAGAATTATGCAGTGCTGCCATAACCATGAGTGATA
ACACTGCGGCCAACTTACTTCTGACAACGATCGGAGGACCGAAGGAGCTAACCGCTTTTTTGCACAACAT
GGGGGATCATGTAACTCGCCTTGATCGTTGGGAACCGGAGCTGAATGAAGCCATACCAAACGACGAGCGT
GACACCACGATGCCTGTAGCAATGGCAACAACGTTGCGCAAACTATTAACTGGCGAACTACTTACTCTAG
CTTCCCGGCAACAATTAATAGACTGGATGGAGGCGGATAAAGTTGCAGGACCACTTCTGCGCTCGGCCCT
TCCGGCTGGCTGGTTTATTGCTGATAAATCTGGAGCCGGTGAGCGTGGGTCTCGCGGTATCATTGCAGCA
CTGGGGCCAGATGGTAAGCCCTCCCGTATCGTAGTTATCTACACGACGGGGAGTCAGGCAACTATGGATG
AACGAAATAGACAGATCGCTGAGATAGGTGCCTCACTGATTAAGCATTGGTAACTGTCAGACCAAGTTTA
CTCATATATACTTTAGATTGATT
[125 nt withheld, positions 3944-4068]
C
[141 nt withheld, positions 4070-4210]
CCTTTGACGTTGGAGTCCACGTTCTTT
[37 nt withheld, positions 4238-4274]
ACCCTATCTCGGGCTATTCTTTTGATTTATAAGGGATTTTGCCGATTTCGGCCTATTGGTTAAAAAATGA
GCTGATTTAACAAAAATTTAACGCGAATTTTAACAAAATATTAACGTTTACAATTTAAAAGGATCTAGGT
GAAGATCCTTTTTGATAATCTCATGACCAAAATCCCTTAACGTGAGTTTTCGTTCCACTGAGCGTCAGAC
CCCGTAGAAAAGATCAAAGGATCTTCTTGAGATCCTTTTTTTCTGCGCGTAATCTGCTGCTTGCAAACAA
AAAAACCACCGCTACCAGCGGTGGTTTGTTTGCCGGATCAAGAGCTACCAACTCTTTTTCCGAAGGTAAC
TGGCTTCAGCAGAGCGCAGATACCAAATACTGTCCTTCTAGTGTAGCCGTAGTTAGGCCACCACTTCAAG
AACTCTGTAGCACCGCCTACATACCTCGCTCTGCTAATCCTGTTACCAGTGGCTGCTGCCAGTGGCGATA
AGTCGTGTCTTACCGGGTTGGACTCAAGACGATAGTTACCGGATAAGGCGCAGCGGTCGGGCTGAACGGG
GGGTTCGTGCACACAGCCCAGCTTGGAGCGAACGACCTACACCGAACTGAGATACCTACAGCGTGAGCTA
TGAGAAAGCGCCACGCTTCCCGAAGGGAGAAAGGCGGACAGGTATCCGGTAAGCGGCAGGGTCGGAACAG
GAGAGCGCACGAGGGAGCTTCCAGGGGGAAACGCCTGGTATCTTTATAGTCCTGTCGGGTTTCGCCACCT
CTGACTTGAGCGTCGATTTTTGTGATGCTCGTCAGGGGGGCGGAGCCTATGGAAAAACGCCAGCAACGCG
GCCTTTTTACGGTTCCTGGCCTTTTGCTGGCCTTTTGCTCACATGTTCTTTCCTGCGTTATCCCCTGATT
CTGTGGATAACCGTATTACCGCCTTTGAGTGAGCTGATACCGCTCGCCGCAGCCGAACGACCGAGCGCAG
CGAGTCAGTGAGCGAGGAAGCGGAAGAGCGCCTGATGCGGTATTTTCTCCTTACGCATCTGTGCGGTATT
TCACACCGCATAGGGTCATGGCTGCGCCCCGACACCCGCCAACACCCGCTGACGCGCCCTGACGGGCTTG
TCTGCTCCCGGCATCCGCTTACAGACAAGCTGTGACCGTCTCCGGGAGCTGCATGTGTCAGAGGTTTTCA
CCGTCATCACCGAAACGCGCGAGGCAGAAGGAGATGGCGCCCAACAGTCCCCCGGCCACGGGGCCTGCCA
CCATACCCACGCCGAAACAAGCGCTCATGAGCCCGAAGTGGCGAGCCCGATCTTCCCCATCGGTGATGTC
GGCGATATAGGCGCCAGCAACCGCACCTGTGGCGCCGGTGATGCCGGCCACGATGCGTCCGGCGTAGAGG
ATCTGCTCATGTTTGACAGCTTATC
